>Addgene plasmid #77718 | MARK3 gRNA (BRDN0001147831) | addgene full sequence | sequence record 188296 | Addgene Assembled Sequence
CCCGGGTGCAAAGATGGATAAAGTTTTAAACAGAGAGGAATCTTTGCAGCTAATGGACCTTCTAGGTCTT
GAAAGGAGTGGGAATTGGCTCCGGTGCCCGTCAGTGGGCAGAGCGCACATCGCCCACAGTCCCCGAGAAG
TTGGGGGGAGGGGTCGGCAATTGATCCGGTGCCTAGAGAAGGTGGCGCGGGGTAAACTGGGAAAGTGATG
TCGTGTACTGGCTCCGCCTTTTTCCCGAGGGTGGGGGAGAACCGTATATAAGTGCAGTAGTCGCCGTGAA
CGTTCTTTTTCGCAACGGGTTTGCCGCCAGAACACAGGTAAGTGCCGTGTGTGGTTCCCGCGGGCCTGGC
CTCTTTACGGGTTATGGCCCTTGCGTGCCTTGAATTACTTCCACCTGGCTGCAGTACGTGATTCTTGATC
CCGAGCTTCGGGTTGGAAGTGGGTGGGAGAGTTCGAGGCCTTGCGCTTAAGGAGCCCCTTCGCCTCGTGC
TTGAGTTGAGGCCTGGCCTGGGCGCTGGGGCCGCCGCGTGCGAATCTGGTGGCACCTTCGCGCCTGTCTC
GCTGCTTTCGATAAGTCTCTAGCCATTTAAAATTTTTGATGACCTGCTGCGACGCTTTTTTTCTGGCAAG
ATAGTCTTGTAAATGCGGGCCAAGATCTGCACACTGGTATTTCGGTTTTTGGGGCCGCGGGCGGCGACGG
GGCCCGTGCGTCCCAGCGCACATGTTCGGCGAGGCGGGGCCTGCGAGCGCGGCCACCGAGAATCGGACGG
GGGTAGTCTCAAGCTGGCCGGCCTGCTCTGGTGCCTGGCCTCGCGCCGCCGTGTATCGCCCCGCCCTGGG
CGGCAAGGCTGGCCCGGTCGGCACCAGTTGCGTGAGCGGAAAGATGGCCGCTTCCCGGCCCTGCTGCAGG
GAGCTCAAAATGGAGGACGCGGCGCTCGGGAGAGCGGGCGGGTGAGTCACCCACACAAAGGAAAAGGGCC
TTTCCGTCCTCAGCCGTCGCTTCATGTGACTCCACGGAGTACCGGGCGCCGTCCAGGCACCTCGATTAGT
TCTCGAGCTTTTGGAGTACGTCGTCTTTAGGTTGGGGGGAGGGGTTTTATGCGATGGAGTTTCCCCACAC
TGAGTGGGTGGAGACTGAAGTTAGGCCAGCTTGGCACTTGATGTAATTCTCCTTGGAATTTGCCCTTTTT
GAGTTTGGATCTTGGTTCATTCTCAAGCCTCAGACAGTGGTTCAAAGTTTTTTTCTTCCATTTCAGGTGT
CGTGACGTACGGCCACCATGACCGAGTACAAGCCCACGGTGCGCCTCGCCACCCGCGACGACGTCCCCAG
GGCCGTACGCACCCTCGCCGCCGCGTTCGCCGACTACCCCGCCACGCGCCACACCGTCGATCCGGACCGC
CACATCGAGCGGGTCACCGAGCTGCAAGAACTCTTCCTCACGCGCGTCGGGCTCGACATCGGCAAGGTGT
GGGTCGCGGACGACGGCGCCGCCGTGGCGGTCTGGACCACGCCGGAGAGCGTCGAAGCGGGGGCGGTGTT
CGCCGAGATCGGCCCGCGCATGGCCGAGTTGAGCGGTTCCCGGCTGGCCGCGCAGCAACAGATGGAAGGC
CTCCTGGCGCCGCACCGGCCCAAGGAGCCCGCGTGGTTCCTGGCCACCGTCGGAGTCTCGCCCGACCACC
AGGGCAAGGGTCTGGGCAGCGCCGTCGTGCTCCCCGGAGTGGAGGCGGCCGAGCGCGCCGGGGTGCCCGC
CTTCCTGGAGACCTCCGCGCCCCGCAACCTCCCCTTCTACGAGCGGCTCGGCTTCACCGTCACCGCCGAC
GTCGAGGTGCCCGAAGGACCGCGCACCTGGTGCATGACCCGCAAGCCCGGTGCCTGAACGCGTTAAGTCG
ACAATCAACCTCTGGATTACAAAATTTGTGAAAGATTGACTGGTATTCTTAACTATGTTGCTCCTTTTAC
GCTATGTGGATACGCTGCTTTAATGCCTTTGTATCATGCTATTGCTTCCCGTATGGCTTTCATTTTCTCC
TCCTTGTATAAATCCTGGTTGCTGTCTCTTTATGAGGAGTTGTGGCCCGTTGTCAGGCAACGTGGCGTGG
TGTGCACTGTGTTTGCTGACGCAACCCCCACTGGTTGGGGCATTGCCACCACCTGTCAGCTCCTTTCCGG
GACTTTCGCTTTCCCCCTCCCTATTGCCACGGCGGAACTCATCGCCGCCTGCCTTGCCCGCTGCTGGACA
GGGGCTCGGCTGTTGGGCACTGACAATTCCGTGGTGTTGTCGGGGAAATCATCGTCCTTTCCTTGGCTGC
TCGCCTGTGTTGCCACCTGGATTCTGCGCGGGACGTCCTTCTGCTACGTCCCTTCGGCCCTCAATCCAGC
GGACCTTCCTTCCCGCGGCCTGCTGCCGGCTCTGCGGCCTCTTCCGCGTCTTCGCCTTCGCCCTCAGACG
AGTCGGATCTCCCTTTGGGCCGCCTCCCCGCGTCGACTTTAAGACCAATGACTTACAAGGCAGCTGTAGA
TCTTAGCCACTTTTTAAAAGAAAAGGGGGGACTGGAAGGGCTAATTCACTCCCAACGAAGACAAGATCTG
CTTTTTGCTTGTACTGGGTCTCTCTGGTTAGACCAGATCTGAGCCTGGGAGCTCTCTGGCTAACTAGGGA
ACCCACTGCTTAAGCCTCAATAAAGCTTGCCTTGAGTGCTTCAAGTAGTGTGTGCCCGTCTGTTGTGTGA
CTCTGGTAACTAGAGATCCCTCAGACCCTTTTAGTCAGTGTGGAAAATCTCTAGCAGTACGTATAGTAGT
TCATGTCATCTTATTATTCAGTATTTATAACTTGCAAAGAAATGAATATCAGAGAGTGAGAGGAACTTGT
TTATTGCAGCTTATAATGGTTACAAATAAAGCAATAGCATCACAAATTTCACAAATAAAGCATTTTTTTC
ACTGCATTCTAGTTGTGGTTTGTCCAAACTCATCAATGTATCTTATCATGTCTGGCTCTAGCTATCCCGC
CCCTAACTCCGCCCATCCCGCCCCTAACTCCGCCCAGTTCCGCCCATTCTCCGCCCCATGGCTGACTAAT
TTTTTTTATTTATGCAGAGGCCGAGGCCGCCTCGGCCTCTGAGCTATTCCAGAAGTAGTGAGGAGGCTTT
TTTGGAGGCCTAGGGACGTACCCAATTCGCCCTATAGTGAGTCGTATTACGCGCGCTCACTGGCCGTCGT
TTTACAACGTCGTGACTGGGAAAACCCTGGCGTTACCCAACTTAATCGCCTTGCAGCACATCCCCCTTTC
GCCAGCTGGCGTAATAGCGAAGAGGCCCGCACCGATCGCCCTTCCCAACAGTTGCGCAGCCTGAATGGCG
AATGGG
[124 nt withheld, positions 3367-3490]
C
[91 nt withheld, positions 3492-3582]
A
[49 nt withheld, positions 3584-3632]
CCTTTGACGTTGGAGTCCACGTTCTTT
[37 nt withheld, positions 3660-3696]
ACCCTATCTCGGTCTATTCTTTTGATTTATAAGGGATTTTGCCGATTTCGGCCTATTGGTTAAAAAATGA
GCTGATTTAACAAAAATTTAACGCGAATTTTAACAAAATATTAACGCTTACAATTTAGGTGGCACTTTTC
GGGGAAATGTGCGCGGAACCCCTATTTGTTTATTTTTCTAAATACATTCAAATATGTATCCGCTCATGAG
ACAATAACCCTGATAAATGCTTCAATAATATTGAAAAAGGAAGAGTATGAGTATTCAACATTTCCGTGTC
GCCCTTATTCCCTTTTTTGCGGCATTTTGCCTTCCTGTTTTTGCTCACCCAGAAACGCTGGTGAAAGTAA
AAGATGCTGAAGATCAGTTGGGTGCACGAGTGGGTTACATCGAACTGGATCTCAACAGCGGTAAGATCCT
TGAGAGTTTTCGCCCCGAAGAACGTTTTCCAATGATGAGCACTTTTAAAGTTCTGCTATGTGGCGCGGTA
TTATCCCGTATTGACGCCGGGCAAGAGCAACTCGGTCGCCGCATACACTATTCTCAGAATGACTTGGTTG
AGTACTCACCAGTCACAGAAAAGCATCTTACGGATGGCATGACAGTAAGAGAATTATGCAGTGCTGCCAT
AACCATGAGTGATAACACTGCGGCCAACTTACTTCTGACAACGATCGGAGGACCGAAGGAGCTAACCGCT
TTTTTGCACAACATGGGGGATCATGTAACTCGCCTTGATCGTTGGGAACCGGAGCTGAATGAAGCCATAC
CAAACGACGAGCGTGACACCACGATGCCTGTAGCAATGGCAACAACGTTGCGCAAACTATTAACTGGCGA
ACTACTTACTCTAGCTTCCCGGCAACAATTAATAGACTGGATGGAGGCGGATAAAGTTGCAGGACCACTT
CTGCGCTCGGCCCTTCCGGCTGGCTGGTTTATTGCTGATAAATCTGGAGCCGGTGAGCGTGGGTCTCGCG
GTATCATTGCAGCACTGGGGCCAGATGGTAAGCCCTCCCGTATCGTAGTTATCTACACGACGGGGAGTCA
GGCAACTATGGATGAACGAAATAGACAGATCGCTGAGATAGGTGCCTCACTGATTAAGCATTGGTAACTG
TCAGACCAAGTTTACTCATATATACTTTAGATTGATTTAAAACTTCATTTTTAATTTAAAAGGATCTAGG
TGAAGATCCTTTTTGATAATCTCATGACCAAAATCCCTTAACGTGAGTTTTCGTTCCACTGAGCGTCAGA
CCCCGTAGAAAAGATCAAAGGATCTTCTTGAGATCCTTTTTTTCTGCGCGTAATCTGCTGCTTGCAAACA
AAAAAACCACCGCTACCAGCGGTGGTTTGTTTGCCGGATCAAGAGCTACCAACTCTTTTTCCGAAGGTAA
CTGGCTTCAGCAGAGCGCAGATACCAAATACTGTTCTTCTAGTGTAGCCGTAGTTAGGCCACCACTTCAA
GAACTCTGTAGCACCGCCTACATACCTCGCTCTGCTAATCCTGTTACCAGTGGCTGCTGCCAGTGGCGAT
AAGTCGTGTCTTACCGGGTTGGACTCAAGACGATAGTTACCGGATAAGGCGCAGCGGTCGGGCTGAACGG
GGGGTTCGTGCACACAGCCCAGCTTGGAGCGAACGACCTACACCGAACTGAGATACCTACAGCGTGAGCT
ATGAGAAAGCGCCACGCTTCCCGAAGGGAGAAAGGCGGACAGGTATCCGGTAAGCGGCAGGGTCGGAACA
GGAGAGCGCACGAGGGAGCTTCCAGGGGGAAACGCCTGGTATCTTTATAGTCCTGTCGGGTTTCGCCACC
TCTGACTTGAGCGTCGATTTTTGTGATGCTCGTCAGGGGGGCGGAGCCTATGGAAAAACGCCAGCAACGC
GGCCTTTTTACGGTTCCTGGCCTTTTGCTGGCCTTTTGCTCACATGTTCTTTCCTGCGTTATCCCCTGAT
TCTGTGGATAACCGTATTACCGCCTTTGAGTGAGCTGATACCGCTCGCCGCAGCCGAACGACCGAGCGCA
GCGAGTCAGTGAGCGAGGAAGCGGAAGAGCGCCCAATACGCAAACCGCCTCTCCCCGCGCGTTGGCCGAT
TCATTAATGCAGCTGGCACGACAGGTTTCCCGACTGGAAAGCGGGCAGTGAGCGCAACGCAATTAATGTG
AGTTAGCTCACTCATTAGGCACCCCAGGCTTTACACTTTATGCTTCCGGCTCGTATGTTGTGTGGAATTG
TGAGCGGATAACAATTTCACACAGGAAACAGCTATGACCATGATTACGCCAAGCGCGCAATTAACCCTCA
CTAAAGGGAACAAAAGCTGGAGCTGCAAGCTTAATGTAGTCTTATGCAATACTCTTGTAGTCTTGCAACA
TGGTAACGATGAGTTAGCAACATGCCTTACAAGGAGAGAAAAAGCACCGTGCATGCCGATTGGTGGAAGT
AAGGTGGTACGATCGTGCCTTATTAGGAAGGCAACAGACGGGTCTGACATGGATTGGACGAACCACTGAA
TTGCCGCATTGCAGAGATATTGTATTTAAGTGCCTAGCTCGATACATAAACGGGTCTCTCTGGTTAGACC
AGATCTGAGCCTGGGAGCTCTCTGGCTAACTAGGGAACCCACTGCTTAAGCCTCAATAAAGCTTGCCTTG
AGTGCTTCAAGTAGTGTGTGCCCGTCTGTTGTGTGACTCTGGTAACTAGAGATCCCTCAGACCCTTTTAG
TCAGTGTGGAAAATCTCTAGCAGTGGCGCCCGAACAGGGACTTGAAAGCGAAAGGGAAACCAGAGGAGCT
CTCTCGACGCAGGACTCGGCTTGCTGAAGCGCGCACGGCAAGAGGCGAGGGGCGGCGACTGGTGAGTACG
CCAAAAATTTTGACTAGCGGAGGCTAGAAGGAGAGAGATGGGTGCGAGAGCGTCAGTATTAAGCGGGGGA
GAATTAGATCGCGATGGGAAAAAATTCGGTTAAGGCCAGGGGGAAAGAAAAAATATAAATTAAAACATAT
AGTATGGGCAAGCAGGGAGCTAGAACGATTCGCAGTTAATCCTGGCCTGTTAGAAACATCAGAAGGCTGT
AGACAAATACTGGGACAGCTACAACCATCCCTTCAGACAGGATCAGAAGAACTTAGATCATTATATAATA
CAGTAGCAACCCTCTATTGTGTGCATCAAAGGATAGAGATAAAAGACACCAAGGAAGCTTTAGACAAGAT
AGAGGAAGAGCAAAACAAAAGTAAGACCACCGCACAGCAAGCGGCCGCTGATCTTCAGACCTGGAGGAGG
AGATATGAGGGACAATTGGAGAAGTGAATTATATAAATATAAAGTAGTAAAAATTGAACCATTAGGAGTA
GCACCCACCAAGGCAAAGAGAAGAGTGGTGCAGAGAGAAAAAAGAGCAGTGGGAATAGGAGCTTTGTTCC
TTGGGTTCTTGGGAGCAGCAGGAAGCACTATGGGCGCAGCGTCAATGACGCTGACGGTACAGGCCAGACA
ATTATTGTCTGGTATAGTGCAGCAGCAGAACAATTTGCTGAGGGCTATTGAGGCGCAACAGCATCTGTTG
CAACTCACAGTCTGGGGCATCAAGCAGCTCCAGGCAAGAATCCTGGCTGTGGAAAGATACCTAAAGGATC
AACAGCTCCTGGGGATTTGGGGTTGCTCTGGAAAACTCATTTGCACCACTGCTGTGCCTTGGAATGCTAG
TTGGAGTAATAAATCTCTGGAACAGATTTGGAATCACACGACCTGGATGGAGTGGGACAGAGAAATTAAC
AATTACACAAGCTTAATACACTCCTTAATTGAAGAATCGCAAAACCAGCAAGAAAAGAATGAACAAGAAT
TATTGGAATTAGATAAATGGGCAAGTTTGTGGAATTGGTTTAACATAACAAATTGGCTGTGGTATATAAA
ATTATTCATAATGATAGTAGGAGGCTTGGTAGGTTTAAGAATAGTTTTTGCTGTACTTTCTATAGTGAAT
AGAGTTAGGCAGGGATATTCACCATTATCGTTTCAGACCCACCTCCCAACCCCGAGGGGACCCAGAGAGG
GCCTATTTCCCATGATTCCTTCATATTTGCATATACGATACAAGGCTGTTAGAGAGATAATTAGAATTAA
TTTGACTGTAAACACAAAGATATTAGTACAAAATACGTGACGTAGAAAGTAATAATTTCTTGGGTAGTTT
GCAGTTTTAAAATTATGTTTTAAAATGGACTATCATATGCTTACCGTAACTTGAAAGTATTTCGATTTCT
TGGCTTTATATATCTTGTGGAAAGGACGAAACACCGAGTGATCTCAACAACAGTACGTTTTAGAGCTAGA
AATAGCAAGTTAAAATAAGGCTAGTCCGTTATCAACTTGAAAAAGTGGCACCGAGTCGGTGCTTTTTTAA
GCTTGGCGTAACTAGATCTTGAGACAAATGGCAGTATTCATCCACAATTTTAAAAGAAAAGGGGGGATTG
GGGGGTACAGTGCAGGGGAAAGAATAGTAGACATAATAGCAACAGACATACAAACTAAAGAATTACAAAA
ACAAATTACAAAAATTCAAAATTTTCGGGTTTATTACAGGGACAGCAGAGATCCACTTTGGCGCCGGCTC
GAGGGGG
Features (pLannotate 1.2.2; 29 found; start..end, strand, type, name):
     14..80      +  CDS            small t antigen (fragment): SV40 (simian virus 40) small t antigen
    106..317     +  promoter       EF-1α core promoter: core promoter for human elongation factor EF-1α
    318..1256    +  intron         EF-1α intron A: intron upstream of the start codon of human EF-1α
   1278..1877    +  CDS            PuroR (fragment): puromycin N-acetyltransferase; pac from Streptomyces; confers resistance to puromycin
   1893..2481    +  misc_feature   WPRE: woodchuck hepatitis virus posttranscriptional regulatory element
   2532..2551    +  misc_feature   cPPT/CTS (fragment): central polypurine tract and central termination sequence of HIV-1
   2553..2786    +  LTR            3' LTR (ΔU3): self-inactivating 3' long terminal repeat (LTR) from HIV-1
   2864..2985    +  polyA_signal   SV40 poly(A) signal: SV40 polyadenylation signal
   3025..3160    +  rep_origin     SV40 ori: SV40 origin of replication
   3181..3199    -  promoter       T7 promoter: promoter for bacteriophage T7 RNA polymerase
   3207..3362    +  CDS            lacZα (fragment): LacZα fragment of β-galactosidase; lacZ fragment
   3367..3795    +  rep_origin     f1 ori (sequence partly withheld): f1 bacteriophage origin of replication; arrow indicates direction of (+) strand synthesis
   3848..3952    +  promoter       AmpR promoter: bla
   3953..4813    +  CDS            AmpR: β-lactamase; bla; confers resistance to ampicillin, carbenicillin, and related antibiotics
   4984..5572    +  rep_origin     ori: high-copy-number ColE1/pMB1/pBR322/pUC origin of replication
   5755..5847    +  CDS            lacI (fragment): lac repressor; lacI; The lac repressor binds to the lac operator to inhibit transcription in E. coli. This inhibition can be relieved by adding lactose or isopropyl-β-D-thiogalactopyranoside (IPTG).
   5860..5881    +  protein_bind   CAP binding site: CAP binding activates transcription in the presence of cAMP. E. coli catabolite activator protein
   5896..5926    +  promoter       lac promoter: promoter for the E. coli lac operon
   5934..5950    +  protein_bind   lac operator: The lac repressor binds to the lac operator to inhibit transcription in E. coli. This inhibition can be relieved by adding lactose or isopropyl-β-D-thiogalactopyranoside (IPTG). lac repressor encoded by lacI
   5995..6013    +  promoter       T3 promoter: promoter for bacteriophage T3 RNA polymerase
   6041..6267    +  promoter       RSV promoter: Rous sarcoma virus enhancer/promoter
   6268..6448    +  LTR            5' LTR (truncated): truncated 5' long terminal repeat (LTR) from HIV-1
   6495..6620    +  misc_feature   HIV-1 Ψ: packaging signal of human immunodeficiency virus type 1
   6604..6967    +  CDS            HIV-1 gag (fragment): gag protein from human immunodeficiency virus 1; gag
   7113..7346    +  misc_feature   RRE: The Rev response element (RRE) of HIV-1 allows for Rev-dependent mRNA export from the nucleus to the cytoplasm.
   7723..7749    +  CDS            Rev (fragment): human immunodeficiency virus 1 (HIV-1) Rev protein; rev; enhances nuclear export of unspliced and incompletely spliced viral mRNAs
   7753..7993    +  promoter       U6 promoter: RNA polymerase III promoter for human U6 snRNA
   8023..8098    +  misc_RNA       gRNA scaffold: guide RNA scaffold for the Streptococcus pyogenes CRISPR/Cas9 system
   8154..8271    +  misc_feature   cPPT/CTS: central polypurine tract and central termination sequence of HIV-1
