[The description below was written by a language model from this plasmid's Addgene catalogue record and pLannotate feature annotations shown in this document.]
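Description:
MARK3 gRNA (BRDN0001147831) is a third-generation lentiviral single-guide RNA plasmid built on the lentiGuide-Puro backbone and designed to target human MARK3 (also known as CTAK1, KP78 or PAR1A), a kinase gene; the guide was designed against several MARK3 reference transcripts. It belongs to a human kinome gRNA collection. In bacteria the 8.3 kb plasmid is maintained by a high-copy ColE1/pUC-type origin and selected with ampicillin through the β-lactamase gene. An f1 origin, an SV40 origin and poly(A) signal, and remnants of lac and T7/T3 promoter elements are carried over from the backbone.

The lentiviral transfer cassette begins with an RSV promoter fused to a truncated HIV-1 5' LTR, which drives Tat-independent production of the genomic RNA. This is followed by the Ψ packaging signal with a partial gag fragment and by the Rev response element for Rev-dependent nuclear export. Downstream, a human U6 RNA polymerase III promoter transcribes the MARK3-specific spacer joined to the Streptococcus pyogenes Cas9 guide scaffold. A cPPT/CTS element, which aids nuclear import of the viral genome, follows. An EF-1α core promoter with its intron A then drives puromycin N-acetyltransferase for selection of transduced mammalian cells, and a WPRE enhances transcript expression. The cassette ends in a ΔU3 self-inactivating 3' LTR.

The plasmid does not encode Cas9, so it is meant to be used with a separate Cas9 lentiviral vector or in cells that already express Cas9. In that setting it directs cleavage, and typically knockout, of MARK3.
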