Addgene plasmid #77718: MARK3 gRNA (BRDN0001147831)
Purpose: 3rd generation lentiviral gRNA plasmid targeting human MARK3
Depositing lab: John Doench & David Root. Depositing organization: Broad Institute. Publication: Optimized sgRNA design to maximize activity and minimize off-target effects of CRISPR-Cas9. Doench JG, Fusi N, Sullender M, Hegde M, Vaimberg EW, Donovan KF, Smith I, Tothova Z, Wilen C, Orchard R, Virgin HW, Listgarten J, Root DE. Nat Biotechnol. 2016 Jan 18. doi: 10.1038/nbt.3437. PubMed 26780180.
Backbone
  Vector backbone: lentiGuide-Puro
  Backbone manufacturer: Zhang Lab (Addgene plasmid # 52963)
  Vector type: Mammalian Expression, Lentiviral, CRISPR
  Selectable markers: Puromycin
Growth in bacteria
  Bacterial resistance: Ampicillin, 100 μg/mL
  Growth temperature: 37°C
  Growth strain: DH5alpha
  Copy number: High Copy
Gene/Insert
  Gene/Insert name: MARK3 (alt names: MARK3; NM_001128918.2)
  gRNA/shRNA sequence: AGTGATCTCAACAACAGTAC
  Species: H. sapiens (human)
  Entrez Gene: MARK3 (a.k.a. CTAK1, KP78, PAR1A, Par-1a, VIPB)
  Promoter: hU6
  Cloning method: Unknown
  Sequencing primers: 5′ U6-F; 3′ pS2-R
Terms and licenses: Academic/Nonprofit Terms; Industry Terms: Not Available to Industry
Depositor comments: The gRNA was designed to target the following Genbank reference sequence(s): NM_001128918.2,NM_001128919.2,NM_001128920.2,NM_001128921.2,NM_002376.6. Note that this plasmid does NOT contain Cas9. It should be used in conjunction with lentiCas9-Blast (Addgene #52962) or otherwise with cell lines already expressing Cas9. Browse the full kinome gRNA library at http://www.addgene.org/pooled-library/broadgpp-human-kinome/ or visit http://www.broadinstitute.org/rnai/public/ for detailed protocols and information.
How to cite: MARK3 gRNA (BRDN0001147831) was a gift from John Doench & David Root (Addgene plasmid # 77718 ; http://n2t.net/addgene:77718 ; RRID:Addgene_77718)
