>Addgene plasmid #77718 | MARK3 gRNA (BRDN0001147831) | depositor partial sequence | sequence record 145178 | Target Sequence
AGTGATCTCAACAACAGTAC
