>Addgene plasmid #77718 | MARK3 gRNA (BRDN0001147831) | addgene partial sequence | sequence record 188295 | hU6-F
GACGTAGAAAGTAATAATTTCTTGGGTAGTTTGCAGTTTTAAAATTATGTTTTAAAATGGACTATCATAT
GCTTACCGTAACTTGAAAGTATTTCGATTTCTTGGCTTTATATATCTTGTGGAAAGGACGAAACACCGAG
TGATCTCAACAACAGTACGTTTTAGAGCTAGAAATAGCAAGTTAAAATAAGGCTAGTCCGTTATCAACTT
GAAAAAGTGGCACCGAGTCGGTGCTTTTTTAAGCTTGGCGTAACTAGATCTTGAGACAAATGGCAGTATT
CATCCACAATTTTAAAAGAAAAGGGGGGATTGGGGGGTACAGTGCAGGGGAAAGAATAGTAGACATAATA
GCAACAGACATACAAACTAAAGAATTACAAAAACAAATTACAAAAATTCAAAATTTTCGGGTTTATTACA
GGGACAGCAGAGATCCACTTTGGCGCCGGCTCGAGGGGGCCCGGGTGCAAAGATGGATAAAGTTTTAAAC
AGAGAGGAATCTTTGCAGCTAATGGACCTTCTAGGTCTTGAAAGGAGTGGGAATTGGCTCCGGTGCCCGT
CAGTGGGCAG
